>Addgene plasmid #178653 | pCEP4 MR1 (Q153P) | addgene full sequence | sequence record 354782 | Addgene NGS Result
GGGATTCTCGGGACCCCTCCTCTTCCTCTTCAAGGTCACCAGACAGAGATGCTACTGGGGCAACGGAAGA
AAAGCTGGGTGCGGCCTGTGAGGATCAGCTTATCGATGATAAGCTGTCAAACATGAGAATTCTTGAAGAC
GAAAGGGCCTCGTGATACGCCTATTTTTATAGGTTAATGTCATGATAATAATGGTTTCTTAGACGTCAGG
TGGCACTTTTCGGGGAAATGTGCGCGGAACCCCTATTTGTTTATTTTTCTAAATACATTCAAATATGTAT
CCGCTCATGAGACAATAACCCTGATAAATGCTTCAATAATATTGAAAAAGGAAGAGTATGAGTATTCAAC
ATTTCCGTGTCGCCCTTATTCCCTTTTTTGCGGCATTTTGCCTTCCTGTTTTTGCTCACCCAGAAACGCT
GGTGAAAGTAAAAGATGCTGAAGATCAGTTGGGTGCACGAGTGGGTTACATCGAACTGGATCTCAACAGC
GGTAAGATCCTTGAGAGTTTTCGCCCCGAAGAACGTTTTCCAATGATGAGCACTTTTAAAGTTCTGCTAT
GTGGCGCGGTATTATCCCGTGTTGACGCCGGGCAAGAGCAACTCGGTCGCCGCATACACTATTCTCAGAA
TGACTTGGTTGAGTACTCACCAGTCACAGAAAAGCATCTTACGGATGGCATGACAGTAAGAGAATTATGC
AGTGCTGCCATAACCATGAGTGATAACACTGCGGCCAACTTACTTCTGACAACGATCGGAGGACCGAAGG
AGCTAACCGCTTTTTTGCACAACATGGGGGATCATGTAACTCGCCTTGATCGTTGGGAACCGGAGCTGAA
TGAAGCCATACCAAACGACGAGCGTGACACCACGATGCCTGCAGCAATGGCAACAACGTTGCGCAAACTA
TTAACTGGCGAACTACTTACTCTAGCTTCCCGGCAACAATTAATAGACTGGATGGAGGCGGATAAAGTTG
CAGGACCACTTCTGCGCTCGGCCCTTCCGGCTGGCTGGTTTATTGCTGATAAATCTGGAGCCGGTGAGCG
TGGGTCTCGCGGTATCATTGCAGCACTGGGGCCAGATGGTAAGCCCTCCCGTATCGTAGTTATCTACACG
ACGGGGAGTCAGGCAACTATGGATGAACGAAATAGACAGATCGCTGAGATAGGTGCCTCACTGATTAAGC
ATTGGTAACTGTCAGACCAAGTTTACTCATATATACTTTAGATTGATTTAAAACTTCATTTTTAATTTAA
AAGGATCTAGGTGAAGATCCTTTTTGATAATCTCATGACCAAAATCCCTTAACGTGAGTTTTCGTTCCAC
TGAGCGTCAGACCCCGTAGAAAAGATCAAAGGATCTTCTTGAGATCCTTTTTTTCTGCGCGTAATCTGCT
GCTTGCAAACAAAAAAACCACCGCTACCAGCGGTGGTTTGTTTGCCGGATCAAGAGCTACCAACTCTTTT
TCCGAAGGTAACTGGCTTCAGCAGAGCGCAGATACCAAATACTGTCCTTCTAGTGTAGCCGTAGTTAGGC
CACCACTTCAAGAACTCTGTAGCACCGCCTACATACCTCGCTCTGCTAATCCTGTTACCAGTGGCTGCTG
CCAGTGGCGATAAGTCGTGTCTTACCGGGTTGGACTCAAGACGATAGTTACCGGATAAGGCGCAGCGGTC
GGGCTGAACGGGGGGTTCGTGCACACAGCCCAGCTTGGAGCGAACGACCTACACCGAACTGAGATACCTA
CAGCGTGAGCTATGAGAAAGCGCCACGCTTCCCGAAGGGAGAAAGGCGGACAGGTATCCGGTAAGCGGCA
GGGTCGGAACAGGAGAGCGCACGAGGGAGCTTCCAGGGGGAAACGCCTGGTATCTTTATAGTCCTGTCGG
GTTTCGCCACCTCTGACTTGAGCGTCGATTTTTGTGATGCTCGTCAGGGGGGCGGAGCCTATGGAAAAAC
GCCAGCAACGCGGCCTTTTTACGGTTCCTGGCCTTTTGCTGGCCTTGAAGCTGTCCCTGATGGTCGTCAT
CTACCTGCCTGGACAGCATGGCCTGCAACGCGGGCATCCCGATGCCGCCGGAAGCGAGAAGAATCATAAT
GGGGAAGGCCATCCAGCCTCGCGTCGCGAACGCCAGCAAGACGTAGCCCAGCGCGTCGGCCCCGAGATGC
GCCGCGTGCGGCTGCTGGAGATGGCGGACGCGATGGATATGTTCTGCCAAGGGTTGGTTTGCGCATTCAC
AGTTCTCCGCAAGAATTGATTGGCTCCAATTCTTGGAGTGGTGAATCCGTTAGCGAGGTGCCGCCCTGCT
TCATCCCCGTGGCCCGTTGCTCGCGTTTGCTGGCGGTGTCCCCGGAAGAAATATATTTGCATGTCTTTAG
TTCTATGATGACACAAACCCCGCCCAGCGTCTTGTCATTGGCGAATTCGAACACGCAGATGCAGTCGGGG
CGGCGCGGTCCGAGGTCCACTTCGCATATTAAGGTGACGCGTGTGGCCTCGAACACCGAGCGACCCTGCA
GCGACCCGCTTAACAGCGTCAACAGCGTGCCGCAGATCCCGGGGGGCAATGAGATATGAAAAAGCCTGAA
CTCACCGCGACGTCTGTCGAGAAGTTTCTGATCGAAAAGTTCGACAGCGTCTCCGACCTGATGCAGCTCT
CGGAGGGCGAAGAATCTCGTGCTTTCAGCTTCGATGTAGGAGGGCGTGGATATGTCCTGCGGGTAAATAG
CTGCGCCGATGGTTTCTACAAAGATCGTTATGTTTATCGGCACTTTGCATCGGCCGCGCTCCCGATTCCG
GAAGTGCTTGACATTGGGGAATTCAGCGAGAGCCTGACCTATTGCATCTCCCGCCGTGCACAGGGTGTCA
CGTTGCAAGACCTGCCTGAAACCGAACTGCCCGCTGTTCTGCAGCCGGTCGCGGAGGCCATGGATGCGAT
CGCTGCGGCCGATCTTAGCCAGACGAGCGGGTTCGGCCCATTCGGACCGCAAGGAATCGGTCAATACACT
ACATGGCGTGATTTCATATGCGCGATTGCTGATCCCCATGTGTATCACTGGCAAACTGTGATGGACGACA
CCGTCAGTGCGTCCGTCGCGCAGGCTCTCGATGAGCTGATGCTTTGGGCCGAGGACTGCCCCGAAGTCCG
GCACCTCGTGCACGCGGATTTCGGCTCCAACAATGTCCTGACGGACAATGGCCGCATAACAGCGGTCATT
GACTGGAGCGAGGCGATGTTCGGGGATTCCCAATACGAGGTCGCCAACATCTTCTTCTGGAGGCCGTGGT
TGGCTTGTATGGAGCAGCAGACGCGCTACTTCGAGCGGAGGCATCCGGAGCTTGCAGGATCGCCGCGGCT
CCGGGCGTATATGCTCCGCATTGGTCTTGACCAACTCTATCAGAGCTTGGTTGACGGCAATTTCGATGAT
GCAGCTTGGGCGCAGGGTCGATGCGACGCAATCGTCCGATCCGGAGCCGGGACTGTCGGGCGTACACAAA
TCGCCCGCAGAAGCGCGGCCGTCTGGACCGATGGCTGTGTAGAAGTACTCGCCGATAGTGGAAACCGACG
CCCCAGCACTCGTCCGGATCGGGAGATGGGGGAGGCTAACTGAAACACGGAAGGAGACAATACCGGAAGG
AACCCGCGCTATGACGGCAATAAAAAGACAGAATAAAACGCACGGGTGTTGGGTCGTTTGTTCATAAACG
CGGGGTTCGGTCCCAGGGCTGGCACTCTGTCGATACCCCACCGAGACCCCATTGGGGCCAATACGCCCGC
GTTTCTTCCTTTTCCCCACCCCACCCCCCAAGTTCGGGTGAAGGCCCAGGGCTCGCAGCCAACGTCGGGG
CGGCAGGCCCTGCCATAGCCACTGGCCCCGTGGGTTAGGGACGGGGTCCCCCATGGGGAATGGTTTATGG
TTCGTGGGGGTTATTATTTTGGGCGTTGCGTGGGGTCAGGTCCACGACTGGACTGAGCAGACAGACCCAT
GGTTTTTGGATGGCCTGGGCATGGACCGCATGTACTGGCGCGACACGAACACCGGGCGTCTGTGGCTGCC
AAACACCCCCGACCCCCAAAAACCACCGCGCGGATTTCTGGCGTGCCAAGCTAGTCGACCAATTCTCATG
TTTGACAGCTTATCATCGCAGATCCGGGCAACGTTGTTGCCATTGCTGCAGGCGCAGAACTGGTAGGTAT
GGAAGATCTATACATTGAATCAATATTGGCAATTAGCCATATTAGTCATTGGTTATATAGCATAAATCAA
TATTGGCTATTGGCCATTGCATACGTTGTATCTATATCATAATATGTACATTTATATTGGCTCATGTCCA
ATATGACCGCCATGTTGACATTGATTATTGACTAGTTATTAATAGTAATCAATTACGGGGTCATTAGTTC
ATAGCCCATATATGGAGTTCCGCGTTACATAACTTACGGTAAATGGCCCGCCTGGCTGACCGCCCAACGA
CCCCCGCCCATTGACGTCAATAATGACGTATGTTCCCATAGTAACGCCAATAGGGACTTTCCATTGACGT
CAATGGGTGGAGTATTTACGGTAAACTGCCCACTTGGCAGTACATCAAGTGTATCATATGCCAAGTCCGC
CCCCTATTGACGTCAATGACGGTAAATGGCCCGCCTGGCATTATGCCCAGTACATGACCTTACGGGACTT
TCCTACTTGGCAGTACATCTACGTATTAGTCATCGCTATTACCATGGTGATGCGGTTTTGGCAGTACACC
AATGGGCGTGGATAGCGGTTTGACTCACGGGGATTTCCAAGTCTCCACCCCATTGACGTCAATGGGAGTT
TGTTTTGGCACCAAAATCAACGGGACTTTCCAAAATGTCGTAATAACCCCGCCCCGTTGACGCAAATGGG
CGGTAGGCGTGTACGGTGGGAGGTCTATATAAGCAGAGCTCGTTTAGTGAACCGTCAGATCTCTAGAAGC
TGGGTACCAGCTGCTAGCGCCACCATGAAGACCATCATCGCCCTGAGCTACATCTTCTGCCTGGTGTTCG
CCGAGCAGAAATTGATCAGCGAGGAGGACCTGGGCAGCCCTGGAGGCAGTTCAGGAGGCTCTCGTACCCA
TTCCCTTCGTTACTTTCGCCTTGGTGTATCAGATCCTATCCACGGTGTCCCCGAATTTATCTCTGTAGGA
TACGTTGACTCACATCCCATCACTACATATGACAGCGTCACACGCCAGAAGGAGCCAAGGGCTCCATGGA
TGGCCGAGAACTTGGCACCAGATCATTGGGAACGCTATACACAACTGTTGCGCGGCTGGCAACAAATGTT
CAAAGTTGAACTCAAAAGACTCCAACGCCATTATAATCATAGTGGATCACATACTTATCAGCGAATGATA
GGTTGTGAGCTGCTTGAGGATGGAAGCACCACTGGGTTCCTGCAGTACGCTTATGATGGTCAGGACTTTC
TCATATTCAACAAAGACACCCTTAGTTGGCTTGCTGTTGACAACGTTGCACACACCATTAAACAAGCCTG
GGAAGCCAACCAGCACGAACTGTTGTACCCTAAGAACTGGCTTGAGGAGGAGTGCATCGCCTGGTTGAAA
CGGTTCCTCGAATATGGCAAGGACACACTTCAACGCACCGAACCCCCACTTGTCAGGGTGAATCGGAAGG
AAACTTTCCCAGGTGTCACTGCACTCTTCTGTAAGGCCCATGGTTTCTATCCTCCTGAAATCTACATGAC
TTGGATGAAGAACGGTGAAGAAATAGTGCAAGAGATCGATTACGGCGATATTCTTCCCAGCGGGGACGGT
ACTTATCAAGCATGGGCCTCCATAGAACTCGACCCTCAATCTAGCAACTTGTATAGTTGCCACGTCGAAC
ATTGCGGCGTACACATGGTACTTCAGGTCCCTCAAGAGTCAGAAACTATTCCACTGGTTATGAAAGCTGT
TTCCGGGAGTATTGTTTTGGTCATTGTCCTCGCTGGAGTAGGGGTATTGGTTTGGCGCAGACGACCCCGG
GAACAGAATGGAGCAATCTATTTGCCGACGCCCGACCGGTAATGACTCGAGGCCGGCAAGGCCGGATCCA
GACATGATAAGATACATTGATGAGTTTGGACAAACCACAACTAGAATGCAGTGAAAAAAATGCTTTATTT
GTGAAATTTGTGATGCTATTGCTTTATTTGTAACCATTATAAGCTGCAATAAACAAGTTAACAACAACAA
TTGCATTCATTTTATGTTTCAGGTTCAGGGGGAGGTGTGGGAGGTTTTTTAAAGCAAGTAAAACCTCTAC
AAATGTGGTATGGCTGATTATGATCCGGCTGCCTCGCGCGTTTCGGTGATGACGGTGAAAACCTCTGACA
CATGCAGCTCCCGGAGACGGTCACAGCTTGTCTGTAAGCGGATGCCGGGAGCAGACAAGCCCGTCAGGGC
GCGTCAGCGGGTGTTGGCGGGTGTCGGGGCGCAGCCATGAGGTCGACTCTAGAGGATCGATCCCCGCCCC
GGACGAACTAAACCTGACTACGACATCTCTGCCCCTTCTTCGCGGGGCAGTGCATGTAATCCCTTCAGTT
GGTTGGTACAACTTGCCAACTGGGCCCTGTTCCACATGTGACACGGGGGGGGACCAAACACAAAGGGGTT
CTCTGACTGTAGTTGACATCCTTATAAATGGATGTGCACATTTGCCAACACTGAGTGGCTTTCATCCTGG
AGCAGACTTTGCAGTCTGTGGACTGCAACACAACATTGCCTTTATGTGTAACTCTTGGCTGAAGCTCTTA
CACCAATGCTGGGGGACATGTACCTCCCAGGGGCCCAGGAAGACTACGGGAGGCTACACCAACGTCAATC
AGAGGGGCCTGTGTAGCTACCGATAAGCGGACCCTCAAGAGGGCATTAGCAATAGTGTTTATAAGGCCCC
CTTGTTAACCCTAAACGGGTAGCATATGCTTCCCGGGTAGTAGTATATACTATCCAGACTAACCCTAATT
CAATAGCATATGTTACCCAACGGGAAGCATATGCTATCGAATTAGGGTTAGTAAAAGGGTCCTAAGGAAC
AGCGATATCTCCCACCCCATGAGCTGTCACGGTTTTATTTACATGGGGTCAGGATTCCACGAGGGTAGTG
AACCATTTTAGTCACAAGGGCAGTGGCTGAAGATCAAGGAGCGGGCAGTGAACTCTCCTGAATCTTCGCC
TGCTTCTTCATTCTCCTTCGTTTAGCTAATAGAATAACTGCTGAGTTGTGAACAGTAAGGTGTATGTGAG
GTGCTCGAAAACAAGGTTTCAGGTGACGCCCCCAGAATAAAATTTGGACGGGGGGTTCAGTGGTGGCATT
GTGCTATGACACCAATATAACCCTCACAAACCCCTTGGGCAATAAATACTAGTGTAGGAATGAAACATTC
TGAATATCTTTAACAATAGAAATCCATGGGGTGGGGACAAGCCGTAAAGACTGGATGTCCATCTCACACG
AATTTATGGCTATGGGCAACACATAATCCTAGTGCAATATGATACTGGGGTTATTAAGATGTGTCCCAGG
CAGGGACCAAGACAGGTGAACCATGTTGTTACACTCTATTTGTAACAAGGGGAAAGAGAGTGGACGCCGA
CAGCAGCGGACTCCACTGGTTGTCTCTAACACCCCCGAAAATTAAACGGGGCTCCACGCCAATGGGGCCC
ATAAACAAAGACAAGTGGCCACTCTTTTTTTTGAAATTGTGGAGTGGGGGCACGCGTCAGCCCCCACACG
CCGCCCTGCGGTTTTGGACTGTAAAATAAGGGTGTAATAACTTGGCTGATTGTAACCCCGCTAACCACTG
CGGTCAAACCACTTGCCCACAAAACCACTAATGGCACCCCGGGGAATACCTGCATAAGTAGGTGGGCGGG
CCAAGATAGGGGCGCGATTGCTGCGATCTGGAGGACAAATTACACACACTTGCGCCTGAGCGCCAAGCAC
AGGGTTGTTGGTCCTCATATTCACGAGGTCGCTGAGAGCACGGTGGGCTAATGTTGCCATGGGTAGCATA
TACTACCCAAATATCTGGATAGCATATGCTATCCTAATCTATATCTGGGTAGCATAGGCTATCCTAATCT
ATATCTGGGTAGCATATGCTATCCTAATCTATATCTGGGTAGTATATGCTATCCTAATTTATATCTGGGT
AGCATAGGCTATCCTAATCTATATCTGGGTAGCATATGCTATCCTAATCTATATCTGGGTAGTATATGCT
ATCCTAATCTGTATCCGGGTAGCATATGCTATCCTAATAGAGATTAGGGTAGTATATGCTATCCTAATTT
ATATCTGGGTAGCATATACTACCCAAATATCTGGATAGCATATGCTATCCTAATCTATATCTGGGTAGCA
TATGCTATCCTAATCTATATCTGGGTAGCATAGGCTATCCTAATCTATATCTGGGTAGCATATGCTATCC
TAATCTATATCTGGGTAGTATATGCTATCCTAATTTATATCTGGGTAGCATAGGCTATCCTAATCTATAT
CTGGGTAGCATATGCTATCCTAATCTATATCTGGGTAGTATATGCTATCCTAATCTGTATCCGGGTAGCA
TATGCTATCCTCATGCATATACAGTCAGCATATGATACCCAGTAGTAGAGTGGGAGTGCTATCCTTTGCA
TATGCCGCCACCTCCCAAGGGGGCGTGAATTTTCGCTGCTTGTCCTTTTCCTGCTGGTTGCTCCCATTCT
TAGGTGAATTTAAGGAGGCCAGGCTAAAGCCGTCGCATGTCTGATTGCTCACCAGGTAAATGTCGCTAAT
GTTTTCCAACGCGAGAAGGTGTTGAGCGCGGAGCTGAGTGACGTGACAACATGGGTATGCCCAATTGCCC
CATGTTGGGAGGACGAAAATGGTGACAAGACAGATGGCCAGAAATACACCAACAGCACGCATGATGTCTA
CTGGGGATTTATTCTTTAGTGCGGGGGAATACACGGCTTTTAATACGATTGAGGGCGTCTCCTAACAAGT
TACATCACTCCTGCCCTTCCTCACCCTCATCTCCATCACCTCCTTCATCTCCGTCATCTCCGTCATCACC
CTCCGCGGCAGCCCCTTCCACCATAGGTGGAAACCAGGGAGGCAAATCTACTCCATCGTCAAAGCTGCAC
ACAGTCACCCTGATATTGCAGGTAGGAGCGGGCTTTGTCATAACAAGGTCCTTAATCGCATCCTTCAAAA
CCTCAGCAAATATATGAGTTTGTAAAAAGACCATGAAATAACAGACAATGGACTCCCTTAGCGGGCCAGG
TTGTGGGCCGGGTCCAGGGGCCATTCCAAAGGGGAGACGACTCAATGGTGTAAGACGACATTGTGGAATA
GCAAGGGCAGTTCCTCGCCTTAGGTTGTAAAGGGAGGTCTTACTACCTCCATATACGAACACACCGGCGA
CCCAAGTTCCTTCGTCGGTAGTCCTTTCTACGTGACTCCTAGCCAGGAGAGCTCTTAAACCTTCTGCAAT
GTTCTCAAATTTCGGGTTGGAACCTCCTTGACCACGATGCTTTCCAAACCACCCTCCTTTTTTGCGCCTG
CCTCCATCACCCTGACCCCGGGGTCCAGTGCTTGGGCCTTCTCCTGGGTCATCTGCGGGGCCCTGCTCTA
TCGCTCCCGGGGGCACGTCAGGCTCACCATCTGGGCCACCTTCTTGGTGGTATTCAAAATAATCGGCTTC
CCCTACAGGGTGGAAAAATGGCCTTCTACCTGGAGGGGGCCTGCGCGGTGGAGACCCGGATGATGATGAC
TGACTACTGGGACTCCTGGGCCTCTTTTCTCCACGTCCACGACCTCTCCCCCTGGCTCTTTCACGACTTC
CCCCCCTGGCTCTTTCACGTCCTCTACCCCGGCGGCCTCCACTACCTCCTCGACCCCGGCCTCCACTACC
TCCTCGACCCCGGCCTCCACTGCCTCCTCGACCCCGGCCTCCACCTCCTGCTCCTGCCCCTCCTGCTCCT
GCCCCTCCTCCTGCTCCTGCCCCTCCTGCCCCTCCTGCTCCTGCCCCTCCTSCCCCTCCTSCTCCTSCCC
CTCCTGCCCCTCCTGCTCCTGCCCCTCCTGCCCCTCCTCCTGCTCCTGCCCCTCCTGCCCCTCCTCCTGC
TCCTGCCCCTCCTGCCCCTCCTGCTCCTGCCCCTCCTSCCCCTCCTSCTCCTSCCCCTCCTSCCCCTCCT
SCTCCTSCCCCTCCTSCTCCTGCCCCTCCTSCTCCTGCCCCTCCTSCTCCTGCCCCTCCTGCCCCTCCTG
CCCCTCCTCCTGCTCCTGCCCCTCCTGCTCCTGCCCCTCCTGCCCCTCCTGCCCCTCCTGCTCCTGCCCC
TCCTCCTGCTCCTGCCCCTCCTSCYCCTCCTSCCCCTCCTCCTGCTCCTGCCCCTCCTGCCCCTCCTCCT
GCTCCTGCCCCTCCTCCTSCTCCTSCCCCTCCTSCCCCTCCTSCCCCTCCTCCTCCTCCTCCCCCTCCTS
CYCCTCCTCCTSCTCCTSCYCCTCCTCCTSCTCCTSCYCCTCCTSCYCCTCCTSCCCCTCCTCCTSCTCC
TSCCCCTCCTCCTSCTCCTSCCCCTCCTGCCCCTCCTGCCCCTCCTGCCCCTCCTCCTGCTCCTGCCCCT
CCTCCTGCTCCTGCCCCTCCTGCTCCTGCCCCTCCCGCTCCTGCTCCTGCTCCTGTTCCACCGTGGGTCC
CTTTGCAGCCAATGCAACTTGGACGTTTTTGGGGTCTCCGGACACCATCTCTATGTCTTGGCCCTGATCC
TGAGCCGCCCGGGGCTCCTGGTCTTCCGCCTCCTCGTCCTCGTCCTCTTCCCCGTCCTCGTCCATGGTTA
TCACCCCCTCTTCTTTGAGGTCCACTGCCGCCGGAGCCTTCTGGTCCAGATGTGTCTCCCTTCTCTCCTA
GGCCATTTCCAGGTCCTGTACCTGGCCCCTCGTCAGACATGATTCACACTAAAAGAGATCAATAGACATC
TTTATTAGACGACGCTCAGTGAATACAGGGAGTGCAGACTCCTGCCCCCTCCAACAGCCCCCCCACCCTC
ATCCCCTTCATGGTCGCTGTCAGACAGATCCAGGTCTGAAAATTCCCCATCCTCCGAACCATCCTCGTCC
TCATCACCAATTACTCGCAGCCCGGAAAACTCCCGCTGAACATCCTCAAGATTTGCGTCCTGAGCCTCAA
GCCAGGCCTCAAATTCCTCGTCCCCCTTTTTGCTGGACGGTAGGGATG
Features (pLannotate 1.2.2; 22 found; start..end, strand, type, name):
     97..120     -  promoter       tet promoter (fragment): E. coli promoter for tetracycline efflux protein gene
    233..337     +  promoter       AmpR promoter: bla
    338..1198    +  CDS            AmpR: β-lactamase; bla; confers resistance to ampicillin, carbenicillin, and related antibiotics
   1369..1957    +  rep_origin     ori: high-copy-number ColE1/pMB1/pBR322/pUC origin of replication
   2003..2161    -  CDS            TcR (fragment): tetracycline efflux protein; tet; confers resistance to tetracycline
   2282..2482    -  CDS            MDV035 (fragment): UL24_GAHVM - Protein inferred from homology: Swiss-Prot protein existence level 3. May play a role in the dispersal of host nucleolin from the nucleolus throughout the nucleus leading to a decrease in ribosome biogenesis. From Gallid herpesvirus 2 (strain Chicken/Md5/ATCC VR-987) (GaHV-2) (Marek's disease herpesvirus type 1).
   2471..2533    +  promoter       Mini-TK promoter: minimal herpes simplex virus (HSV) thymidine kinase promoter
   2576..3613    +  CDS            HygR: hygromycin B phosphotransferase confers resistance to hygromycin
   3655..3703    +  polyA_signal   HSV TK poly(A) signal: herpes simplex virus thymidine kinase polyadenylation signal (Cole and Stacy, 1985)
   3903..4127    +  CDS            gH (fragment): GH_HHV11 - Experimental evidence at protein level: Swiss-Prot protein existence level 1. The heterodimer glycoprotein H-glycoprotein L is required for the fusion of viral and plasma membranes leading to virus entry into the host cell. Following initial binding to host receptor, membrane fusion is mediated by the fusion machinery composed of gB and the heterodimer gH/gL. May also be involved in the fusion between the virion envelope and the outer nuclear membrane during virion morphogenesis. From Human herpesvirus 1 (strain 17) (HHV-1) (Human herpes simplex virus 1).
   4158..4183    -  CDS            bla(M) (fragment): β-lactamase lacking the signal sequence; bla(M); allows cytosolic expression of β-lactamase
   4357..4736    +  enhancer       CMV enhancer: human cytomegalovirus immediate early enhancer
   4738..4937    +  promoter       CMV promoter: human cytomegalovirus (CMV) immediate early promoter
   5100..6059    +  CDS            MR1 (fragment): HMR1_HUMAN - Experimental evidence at protein level: Swiss-Prot protein existence level 1. Antigen-presenting molecule specialized in displaying microbial pyrimidine-based metabolites to alpha-beta T cell receptors (TCR) on innate-type mucosal-associated invariant T (MAIT) cells (PubMed:23051753, PubMed:26795251, PubMed:12794138, PubMed:19416870, PubMed:22692454, PubMed:23846752). In complex with B2M preferentially presents riboflavin-derived metabolites to semi-invariant TRAV1-2 TCRs on MAIT cells, guiding immune surveillance of the microbial metabolome at mucosal epithelial barriers (PubMed:
   6085..6219    -  polyA_signal   SV40 poly(A) signal: SV40 polyadenylation signal
   6242..6325    -  CDS            large T antigen (fragment): large T antigen from SV40 (simian virus 40)
   6328..6368    +  CDS            rop (fragment): Rop protein, which maintains plasmids at low copy number; rop
   6480..6498    -  misc_feature   MCS (fragment): pUC18/19 multiple cloning site
   6944..8733    -  rep_origin     oriP: Epstein-Barr virus oriP replication origin (Yates et al., 2000)
   8734..8952    -  CDS            gL (fragment): GL_EBVB9 - Experimental evidence at protein level: Swiss-Prot protein existence level 1. The heterodimer glycoprotein H-glycoprotein L is required for the fusion of viral and plasma membranes leading to virus entry into the host cell. Acts as a functional inhibitor of gH and maintains gH in an inhibited form. Upon binding to host integrins, gL dissociates from gH leading to activation of the viral fusion glycoproteins gB and gH. Fusion of EBV with B-lymphocytes requires the additional receptor- binding protein gp42, which forms a complex with gH/gL. The heterodimer gH/gL targets also host EPHA
   9035..10960   -  CDS            EBNA1: Epstein-Barr nuclear antigen 1, also known as EBNA-1 crucial for latent viral infection, and for episomal amplification of vectors containing the oriP origin (Okita et al., 2013)
  10998..94      -  CDS            BRRF2_EBVB9 (fragment) (across the origin): Protein inferred from homology: Swiss-Prot protein existence level 3. From Epstein-Barr virus (strain B95-8) (HHV-4) (Human herpesvirus 4).
