[The description below was written by a language model from this plasmid's Addgene catalogue record and pLannotate feature annotations shown in this document.]
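Description:
pCEP4 MR1 (Q153P) is a mammalian expression plasmid built on the Invitrogen pCEP4 backbone, an Epstein-Barr virus-based episomal vector. In bacteria it is propagated through a high-copy ColE1/pUC-type origin and selected with ampicillin via the β-lactamase gene. In mammalian cells the backbone supplies the EBV oriP origin together with an EBNA1 coding sequence. These two elements allow the plasmid to replicate and persist as an extrachromosomal episome in permissive primate cells. A hygromycin B phosphotransferase cassette, driven by an HSV thymidine kinase promoter and ended by the TK polyadenylation signal, permits selection of stable populations. Several short annotated fragments (tetracycline resistance, rop, SV40 large T antigen, and herpesvirus and EBV open reading frames) appear to be backbone remnants rather than functional parts.

The payload is human MR1, the MHC class I-related antigen-presenting molecule that displays microbial riboflavin-derived metabolites to MAIT cells, carrying the Q153P substitution. It was cloned between NheI and XhoI downstream of the CMV immediate early enhancer and promoter and is followed by the SV40 polyadenylation signal. According to the catalogue entry, the native leader is replaced by a hemagglutinin signal peptide followed by an extracellular c-myc epitope at the N terminus. This design should allow surface-displayed protein to be detected with anti-myc antibody. The feature table annotates only the MR1 coding region and does not separately mark these elements. The sequenced record is 11,248 nt, somewhat shorter than the listed total size of 11,470 bp. The plasmid is intended for mammalian expression of the myc-tagged mutant and is associated with work on how the chaperone TAPBPR interacts with MR1.
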