Addgene plasmid #178653: pCEP4 MR1 (Q153P)
Purpose: Mammalian expression of myc-tagged MR1 (Q153P)
Depositing lab: Erik Procko. Depositing organization: University of Illinois at Urbana-Champaign. Publication: TAPBPR employs a ligand-independent docking mechanism to chaperone MR1 molecules. McShan AC, Devlin CA, Papadaki GF, Sun Y, Green AI, Morozov GI, Burslem GM, Procko E, Sgourakis NG. Nat Chem Biol. 2022 Jun 20. pii: 10.1038/s41589-022-01049-9. doi: 10.1038/s41589-022-01049-9. PubMed 35725941.
Backbone
  Vector backbone: pCEP4
  Backbone manufacturer: Invitrogen
  Backbone size w/o insert (bp): 10381
  Total vector size (bp): 11470
  Vector type: Mammalian Expression
  Selectable markers: Hygromycin
Growth in bacteria
  Bacterial resistance: Ampicillin, 100 μg/mL
  Growth temperature: 37°C
  Growth strain: DH5alpha
  Copy number: High Copy
Gene/Insert
  Gene/Insert name: MR1
  Species: H. sapiens (human)
  Insert size (bp): 1089
  Mutation: Q153P
  GenBank ID: NP_001522.1
  Entrez Gene: MR1 (a.k.a. HLALS)
  Promoter: CMV
  Tag / fusion protein: Signal peptide from hemagglutinin (N terminal on insert); Extracellular c-myc epitope ta (N terminal on insert)
  Cloning method: Restriction Enzyme; 5′ cloning site NheI (not destroyed); 3′ cloning site XhoI (not destroyed)
  Sequencing primers: 5′ CMV_fwd; 3′ EBV_rev
Terms and licenses: Academic/Nonprofit Terms; Industry Terms: Not Available to Industry
How to cite: pCEP4 MR1 (Q153P) was a gift from Erik Procko (Addgene plasmid # 178653 ; http://n2t.net/addgene:178653 ; RRID:Addgene_178653)
